Addgene plasmid #129004: pMM0629
Purpose: pRNR2-Zif268DBD-CRY2PHR cassette plasmid flanked by ConL1 and ConR2
Depositing lab: Megan McClean. Depositing organization: University of Wisconsin, Madison. Publication: A yeast optogenetic toolkit (yOTK) for gene expression control in Saccharomyces cerevisiae. An-Adirekkun JM, Stewart CJ, Geller SH, Patel MT, Melendez J, Oakes BL, Noyes MB, McClean MN. Biotechnol Bioeng. 2019 Dec 2. doi: 10.1002/bit.27234. PubMed 31788779.
Backbone
  Vector backbone: NA
  Vector type: Yeast Expression
Growth in bacteria
  Bacterial resistance: Ampicillin, 100 μg/mL
  Growth temperature: 37°C
  Growth strain: DH5alpha
  Copy number: High Copy
Gene/Insert
  Gene/Insert name: ConL1-pRNR2-SV40NLS-ZiF268DBD-CRY2PHR-tSSA1-ConR2 AmpR-ColE1
  Species: S. cerevisiae (budding yeast)
  Cloning method: Restriction Enzyme; 5′ cloning site unknown (unknown if destroyed); 3′ cloning site unknown (unknown if destroyed)
Terms and licenses: Academic/Nonprofit Terms; Industry Terms: Not Available to Industry
How to cite: pMM0629 was a gift from Megan McClean (Addgene plasmid # 129004 ; http://n2t.net/addgene:129004 ; RRID:Addgene_129004)
