[The description below was written by a language model from this plasmid's Addgene catalogue record and pLannotate feature annotations shown in this document.]
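Description:
pMM0629 is a cassette-level plasmid from a yeast optogenetic toolkit for light-controlled gene expression in Saccharomyces cerevisiae. The record names no separate backbone. The 4,996-nt plasmid is described simply as a single transcriptional unit joined to an AmpR-ColE1 bacterial segment, and the feature table confirms a β-lactamase gene with its own promoter and a high-copy ColE1/pUC-type origin. It is therefore propagated in E. coli under ampicillin selection. No yeast replication origin or yeast selectable marker is recorded or annotated, which fits its role as an assembly intermediate rather than a stand-alone yeast vector.

The payload is a fusion protein expressed from the yeast RNR2 promoter and terminated by the SSA1 terminator. It consists of an SV40 nuclear localisation signal, the Zif268 zinc-finger DNA-binding domain and CRY2PHR, the N-terminal photolyase homology region of Arabidopsis cryptochrome 2, which binds CIB1 under blue light. The automated annotation detects CRY2PHR directly. It labels the zinc-finger segment spanning the sequence origin as a fragment of ZFHD1, a composite domain that contains Zif268 sequence. A hit to a predicted yeast protein on the opposite strand lies upstream of the fusion and probably reflects genomic sequence carried within the promoter region, though the record does not say this. The promoter, NLS, terminator and connectors are not annotated individually.

The unit is flanked by ConL1 and ConR2 connector sequences, which in modular yeast cloning schemes set the position of a cassette when several are joined into a multigene plasmid. This construct supplies the DNA-binding half of a split, light-inducible transcription factor, and would be expected to work with a CIB1-linked activation domain provided on another cassette.
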