Features (pLannotate 1.2.2; 6 found; start..end, strand, type, name):
    201..1694    +  CDS            CRY2PHR: N-terminal photolyase homology region of Arabidopsis thaliana cryptochrome 2 binds to CIB1 upon exposure to blue light (Kennedy et al., 2010)
   2220..3080    -  CDS            AmpR: β-lactamase; bla; confers resistance to ampicillin, carbenicillin, and related antibiotics
   3081..3185    -  promoter       AmpR promoter: bla
   3288..3876    +  rep_origin     ori: high-copy-number ColE1/pMB1/pBR322/pUC origin of replication
   4314..4727    -  CDS            YJC7_YEAST: Protein predicted: Swiss-Prot protein existence level 4. From Saccharomyces cerevisiae (strain ATCC 204508 / S288c) (Baker's yeast).
   4933..108     +  CDS            ZFHD1 (DNA binding domain) (fragment) (across the origin): composite human DNA-binding domain composed of domains from the transcription factors Zif268 and Oct-1 (Pomerantz et al., 1995)
>Addgene plasmid #129004 | pMM0629 | addgene full sequence | sequence record 258780 | Addgene NGS Result
GCCATATCCGCATCCATACCGGTCAGAAGCCCTTCCAGTGTCGAATCTGCATGCGTAACTTCAGTCGTAG
TGACCACCTTACCACCCACATCCGCACCCACACAGGCGAGAAGCCTTTTGCCTGTGACATTTGTGGGAGG
AAGTTTGCCAGGAGTGATGAACGCAAGAGGCATACCAAAATCCATACAGGTGCTAGCTTCATGAAGATGG
ACAAAAAGACTATAGTTTGGTTTAGAAGAGATCTAAGGATTGAGGATAATCCTGCATTAGCAGCAGCTGC
TCACGAAGGATCTGTTTTTCCTGTCTTCATTTGGTGTCCTGAAGAAGAAGGACAGTTTTATCCTGGAAGA
GCTTCAAGATGGTGGATGAAACAATCACTTGCTCACTTATCTCAATCCTTGAAGGCTCTTGGATCTGACC
TCACTTTAATCAAAACCCACAACACGATTTCAGCGATCTTGGATTGTATCCGCGTTACCGGTGCTACAAA
AGTCGTCTTTAACCACCTCTATGATCCTGTTTCGTTAGTTCGGGACCATACCGTAAAGGAGAAGCTGGTG
GAACGTGGGATCTCTGTGCAAAGCTACAATGGAGATCTATTGTATGAACCGTGGGAGATATACTGCGAAA
AGGGCAAACCTTTTACGAGTTTCAATTCTTACTGGAAGAAATGCTTAGATATGTCGATTGAATCCGTTAT
GCTTCCTCCTCCTTGGCGGTTGATGCCAATAACTGCAGCGGCTGAAGCGATTTGGGCGTGTTCGATTGAA
GAACTAGGGCTGGAGAATGAGGCCGAGAAACCGAGCAATGCGTTGTTAACTAGAGCTTGGAGTCCAGGAT
GGAGCAATGCTGATAAGTTACTAAATGAGTTCATCGAGAAGCAGTTGATAGATTATGCAAAGAACAGCAA
GAAAGTTGTTGGGAATTCTACTTCACTACTTTCTCCGTATCTCCATTTCGGGGAAATAAGCGTCAGACAC
GTTTTCCAGTGTGCCCGGATGAAACAAATTATATGGGCAAGAGATAAGAACAGTGAAGGAGAAGAAAGTG
CAGATCTTTTTCTTAGGGGAATCGGTTTAAGAGAGTATTCTCGGTATATATGTTTCAACTTCCCGTTTAC
TCACGAGCAATCGTTGTTGAGTCATCTTCGGTTTTTCCCTTGGGATGCTGATGTTGATAAGTTCAAGGCC
TGGAGACAAGGCAGGACCGGTTATCCGTTGGTGGATGCCGGAATGAGAGAGCTTTGGGCTACCGGATGGA
TGCATAACAGAATAAGAGTGATTGTTTCAAGCTTTGCTGTGAAGTTTCTTCTCCTTCCATGGAAATGGGG
AATGAAGTATTTCTGGGATACACTTTTGGATGCTGATTTGGAATGTGACATCCTTGGCTGGCAGTATATC
TCTGGGAGTATCCCCGATGGCCACGAGCTTGATCGCTTGGACAATCCCGCGTTACAAGGCGCCAAATATG
ACCCAGAAGGTGAGTACATAAGGCAATGGCTTCCCGAGCTTGCGAGATTGCCAACTGAATGGATCCATCA
TCCATGGGACGCTCCTTTAACCGTACTCAAAGCTTCTGGTGTGGAACTCGGAACAAACTATGCGAAACCC
ATTGTAGACATCGACACAGCTCGTGAGCTACTAGCTAAAGCTATTTCAAGAACCCGTGAAGCACAGATCA
TGATCGGAGCAGCAGCCCGGGGATCCTAACTCGAGGCCAATTGGTGCGGCAATTGATAATAACGAAAATG
TCTTTTAATGATCTGGGTATAATGAGGAATTTTCCGAACGTTTTTACTTTATATATATATATACATGTAA
CATATATTCTATACGCTATAGAGAAAGGAAATTTTTCAATTAAAAAAAAAATAGAGAAAGAGTTTCACTT
CTTGATTATCGCTAACACTAATGGTTGAAGTACTGCTACTTTAATTTTATGCTGGATGTGAGACGATAAA
TCGCAGCCAAGTGAGTGAATAGATGACGCACCACGGTCAGACACGGCCACATCGTATCTCACAGGAGCAA
GCGCGATAGGAGCACTCACACATAGTACGGTGATCCGCTGACTCCTTTGCCCAAATAAGACGTGAGCCAC
TAGTGCACTGCAGTACAGCGGCCGCGATTATCAAAAAGGATCTTCACCTAGATCCTTTTAAATTAAAAAT
GAAGTTTTAAATCAATCTAAAGTATATATGAGTAAACTTGGTCTGACAGTTACCAATGCTTAATCAGTGA
GGCACCTATCTCAGCGATCTGTCTATTTCGTTCATCCATAGTTGCCTGACTCCCCGTCGTGTAGATAACT
ACGATACGGGAGGGCTTACCATCTGGCCCCAGTGCTGCAATGATACCGCGGGACCCACGCTCACCGGCTC
CAGATTTATCAGCAATAAACCAGCCAGCCGGAAGGGCCGAGCGCAGAAGTGGTCCTGCAACTTTATCCGC
CTCCATCCAGTCTATTAATTGTTGCCGGGAAGCTAGAGTAAGTAGTTCGCCAGTTAATAGTTTGCGCAAC
GTTGTTGCCATTGCTACAGGCATCGTGGTGTCACGCTCGTCGTTTGGTATGGCTTCATTCAGCTCCGGTT
CCCAACGATCAAGGCGAGTTACATGATCCCCCATGTTGTGCAAAAAAGCGGTTAGCTCCTTCGGTCCTCC
GATCGTTGTCAGAAGTAAGTTGGCCGCAGTGTTATCACTCATGGTTATGGCAGCACTGCATAATTCTCTT
ACTGTCATGCCATCCGTAAGATGCTTTTCTGTGACTGGTGAGTACTCAACCAAGTCATTCTGAGAATAGT
GTATGCGGCGACCGAGTTGCTCTTGCCCGGCGTCAATACGGGATAATACCGCGCCACATAGCAGAACTTT
AAAAGTGCTCATCATTGGAAAACGTTCTTCGGGGCGAAAACTCTCAAGGATCTTACCGCTGTTGAGATCC
AGTTCGATGTAACCCACTCGTGCACCCAACTGATCTTCAGCATCTTTTACTTTCACCAGCGTTTCTGGGT
GAGCAAAAACAGGAAGGCAAAATGCCGCAAAAAAGGGAATAAGGGCGACACGGAAATGTTGAATACTCAT
ACTCTTCCTTTTTCAATATTATTGAAGCATTTATCAGGGTTATTGTCTCATGAGCGGATACATATTTGAA
TGTATTTAGAAAAATAAACAAATAGGGGTTCCGCGCACATTTCCCCGAAAAGTGCCACCTGTCATGACCA
AAATCCCTTAACGTGAGTTTTCGTTCCACTGAGCGTCAGACCCCGTAGAAAAGATCAAAGGATCTTCTTG
AGATCCTTTTTTTCTGCGCGTAATCTGCTGCTTGCAAACAAAAAAACCACCGCTACCAGCGGTGGTTTGT
TTGCCGGATCAAGAGCTACCAACTCTTTTTCCGAAGGTAACTGGCTTCAGCAGAGCGCAGATACCAAATA
CTGTTCTTCTAGTGTAGCCGTAGTTAGGCCACCACTTCAAGAACTCTGTAGCACCGCCTACATACCTCGC
TCTGCTAATCCTGTTACCAGTGGCTGCTGCCAGTGGCGATAAGTCGTGTCTTACCGGGTTGGACTCAAGA
CGATAGTTACCGGATAAGGCGCAGCGGTCGGGCTGAACGGGGGGTTCGTGCACACAGCCCAGCTTGGAGC
GAACGACCTACACCGAACTGAGATACCTACAGCGTGAGCTATGAGAAAGCGCCACGCTTCCCGAAGGGAG
AAAGGCGGACAGGTATCCGGTAAGCGGCAGGGTCGGAACAGGAGAGCGCACGAGGGAGCTTCCAGGGGGA
AACGCCTGGTATCTTTATAGTCCTGTCGGGTTTCGCCACCTCTGACTTGAGCGTCGATTTTTGTGATGCT
CGTCAGGGGGGCGGAGCCTATGGAAAAACGCCAGCAACGCGGCCTTTTTACGGTTCCTGGCCTTTTGCTG
GCCTTTTGCTCACATGTTCTTTCCTGCGTTATCCCCTGATTCTGTGGATAACCGTGCGGCCGCCCCTGAA
TTCGCATCTAGAACGGGGTCATCACGGCTCATCATGCGCCAAACAAATGTGTGCAATACACGCTCGGATG
ACTGCATGATGACCGCACTGACTGGGGACAGCAGATCCACCTAAGCCTGTGAGAGAAGCAGACACCCGAC
AGATCAAGGCAGTTACGTCTCACCAAACCAGATGTCAACACAGCTACAACGAGTCGAACAAGAAGCAGGC
AAAGTTTAGAGCACTGCCCCTCCGCACTCAAAAAAGAAAAAACTAGGAGGAAAATAAAATTCTCAACCAC
ACAAACACATAAACACATACAAATACAAATACAAGCTTATTTACTTGACATCGCGCGATCTTCCACTATT
CAGCGCCGTCCGCCCTCTCTCGTGTTTTTTGTTTACGCGACAACTATGCGAAATCCGGAGCAACGGGCAA
CCGTTTGGGGAAAGACCACACCCACGCGCGATCGCCATGGCAACGAGGTCGCACACGCCCCACACCCAGA
CCTCCCTGCGAGCGGGCATGGGTACAATGTCCCCGTTGCCACAGACACCACTTCGTAGCACAGCGCAGAG
CGTAGCGTGTTGTTGCTGCTGACAAAAGAAAATTTTTCTTAGCAAAGCAAAGGAGGGGAAGCACGGGCAG
ATAGCACCGTACCATACCCTTGGAAACTCGAAATGAACGAAGCAGGAAATGAGAGAATGAGAGTTTTGTA
GGTATATATAGCGGTAGTGTTTGCGCGTTACCATCATCTTCTGGATCTATCTATTGTTCTTTTCCTCATC
ACTTTCCCCTTTTTCGCTCTTCTTCTTGTCTTTTATTTCTTTCTTTTTTTTAATTGTTCCCTCGATTGGC
TATCTACCAAAGAATCCAAACTTAATACACGTATTTATTTGTCCAATTACCAGATCTATGGCCCCCAAGA
AGAAGAGGAAGGTTGGTATTCACGGGGGTACCCGCCCATATGCTTGCCCTGTCGAGTCCTGCGATCGCCG
CTTTTCTCGCTCGGATGAGCTTACCC
